>Addgene plasmid #141629 | TFORF0519 | addgene full sequence | sequence record 391535 | Addgene NGS Result
TTAATGTAGTCTTATGCAATACTCTTGTAGTCTTGCAACATGGTAACGATGAGTTAGCAACATGCCTTAC
AAGGAGAGAAAAAGCACCGTGCATGCCGATTGGTGGAAGTAAGGTGGTACGATCGTGCCTTATTAGGAAG
GCAACAGACGGGTCTGACATGGATTGGACGAACCACTGAATTGCCGCATTGCAGAGATATTGTATTTAAG
TGCCTAGCTCGATACATAAACGGGTCTCTCTGGTTAGACCAGATCTGAGCCTGGGAGCTCTCTGGCTAAC
TAGGGAACCCACTGCTTAAGCCTCAATAAAGCTTGCCTTGAGTGCTTCAAGTAGTGTGTGCCCGTCTGTT
GTGTGACTCTGGTAACTAGAGATCCCTCAGACCCTTTTAGTCAGTGTGGAAAATCTCTAGCAGTGGCGCC
CGAACAGGGACTTGAAAGCGAAAGGGAAACCAGAGGAGCTCTCTCGACGCAGGACTCGGCTTGCTGAAGC
GCGCACGGCAAGAGGCGAGGGGCGGCGACTGGTGAGTACGCCAAAAATTTTGACTAGCGGAGGCTAGAAG
GAGAGAGATGGGTGCGAGAGCGTCAGTATTAAGCGGGGGAGAATTAGATCGCGATGGGAAAAAATTCGGT
TAAGGCCAGGGGGAAAGAAAAAATATAAATTAAAACATATAGTATGGGCAAGCAGGGAGCTAGAACGATT
CGCAGTTAATCCTGGCCTGTTAGAAACATCAGAAGGCTGTAGACAAATACTGGGACAGCTACAACCATCC
CTTCAGACAGGATCAGAAGAACTTAGATCATTATATAATACAGTAGCAACCCTCTATTGTGTGCATCAAA
GGATAGAGATAAAAGACACCAAGGAAGCTTTAGACAAGATAGAGGAAGAGCAAAACAAAAGTAAGACCAC
CGCACAGCAAGCGGCCGCTGATCTTCAGACCTGGAGGAGGAGATATGAGGGACAATTGGAGAAGTGAATT
ATATAAATATAAAGTAGTAAAAATTGAACCATTAGGAGTAGCACCCACCAAGGCAAAGAGAAGAGTGGTG
CAGAGAGAAAAAAGAGCAGTGGGAATAGGAGCTTTGTTCCTTGGGTTCTTGGGAGCAGCAGGAAGCACTA
TGGGCGCAGCGTCAATGACGCTGACGGTACAGGCCAGACAATTATTGTCTGGTATAGTGCAGCAGCAGAA
CAATTTGCTGAGGGCTATTGAGGCGCAACAGCATCTGTTGCAACTCACAGTCTGGGGCATCAAGCAGCTC
CAGGCAAGAATCCTGGCTGTGGAAAGATACCTAAAGGATCAACAGCTCCTGGGGATTTGGGGTTGCTCTG
GAAAACTCATTTGCACCACTGCTGTGCCTTGGAATGCTAGTTGGAGTAATAAATCTCTGGAACAGATTTG
GAATCACACGACCTGGATGGAGTGGGACAGAGAAATTAACAATTACACAAGCTTAATACACTCCTTAATT
GAAGAATCGCAAAACCAGCAAGAAAAGAATGAACAAGAATTATTGGAATTAGATAAATGGGCAAGTTTGT
GGAATTGGTTTAACATAACAAATTGGCTGTGGTATATAAAATTATTCATAATGATAGTAGGAGGCTTGGT
AGGTTTAAGAATAGTTTTTGCTGTACTTTCTATAGTGAATAGAGTTAGGCAGGGATATTCACCATTATCG
TTTCAGACCCACCTCCCAACCCCGAGGGGACCCATGCATTGCATCTCAATTAGTCAGCAACCAGGTGTGG
AAAGTCCCCAGGCTCCCCAGCAGGCAGAAGTATGCAAAGCATGCGTCTCAATTAGTCAGCAACCATAGTC
CCGCCCCTAACTCCGCCCATCCCGCCCCTAACTCCGCCCAGTTCCGCCCATTCTCCGCCCCATGGCTGAC
TAATTTTTTTTATTTATGCAGAGGCCGAGGCCGCCTCGGCCTCTGAGCTATTCCAGAAGTAGTGAGGAGG
CTTTTTTGGAGGCCTAGGCTTTTGCAAAAAGCTTTCTAGAGGTACCACCGGAGCTTACCATGACCGAGTA
CAAGCCCACGGTGCGCCTCGCCACCCGCGACGACGTCCCCAGGGCCGTACGCACCCTCGCCGCCGCGTTC
GCCGACTACCCCGCCACGCGCCACACCGTCGATCCGGACCGCCACATCGAGCGGGTCACCGAGCTGCAAG
AACTCTTCCTCACGCGCGTCGGGCTCGACATCGGCAAGGTGTGGGTCGCGGACGACGGCGCCGCCGTGGC
GGTCTGGACCACGCCGGAGAGCGTCGAAGCGGGGGCGGTGTTCGCCGAGATCGGCCCGCGCATGGCCGAG
TTGAGCGGTTCCCGGCTGGCCGCGCAGCAACAGATGGAAGGCCTCCTGGCGCCGCACCGGCCCAAGGAGC
CCGCGTGGTTCCTGGCCACCGTCGGCGTCTCGCCCGACCACCAGGGCAAGGGTCTGGGCAGCGCCGTCGT
GCTCCCCGGAGTGGAGGCGGCCGAGCGCGCCGGGGTGCCCGCCTTCCTGGAGACCTCCGCGCCCCGCAAC
CTCCCCTTCTACGAGCGGCTCGGCTTCACCGTCACCGCCGACGTCGAGGTGCCCGAAGGACCGCGCACCT
GGTGCATGACCCGCAAGCCCGGTGCCAGTTAACGAATTCTAGATCTTGAGACAAATGGCAGTATTCATCC
ACAATTTTAAAAGAAAAGGGGGGATTGGGGGGTACAGTGCAGGGGAAAGAATAGTAGACATAATAGCAAC
AGACATACAAACTAAAGAATTACAAAAACAAATTACAAAAATTCAAAATTTTCGGGTTTATTACAGGGAC
AGCAGAGATCCACTTTGGCGCCGGCTCGAGGCCTGCAGGTGCAAAGATGGATAAAGTTTTAAACAGAGAG
GAATCTTTGCAGCTAATGGACCTTCTAGGTCTTGAAAGGAGTGGGAATTGGCTCCGGTGCCCGTCAGTGG
GCAGAGCGCACATCGCCCACAGTCCCCGAGAAGTTGGGGGGAGGGGTCGGCAATTGAACCGGTGCCTAGA
GAAGGTGGCGCGGGGTAAACTGGGAAAGTGATGTCGTGTACTGGCTCCGCCTTTTTCCCGAGGGTGGGGG
AGAACCGTATATAAGTGCAGTAGTCGCCGTGAACGTTCTTTTTCGCAACGGGTTTGCCGCCAGAACACAG
GTAAGTGCCGTGTGTGGTTCCCGCGGGCCTGGCCTCTTTACGGGTTATGGCCCTTGCGTGCCTTGAATTA
CTTCCACCTGGCTGCAGTACGTGATTCTTGATCCCGAGCTTCGGGTTGGAAGTGGGTGGGAGAGTTCGAG
GCCTTGCGCTTAAGGAGCCCCTTCGCCTCGTGCTTGAGTTGAGGCCTGGCCTGGGCGCTGGGGCCGCCGC
GTGCGAATCTGGTGGCACCTTCGCGCCTGTCTCGCTGCTTTCGATAAGTCTCTAGCCATTTAAAATTTTT
GATGACCTGCTGCGACGCTTTTTTTCTGGCAAGATAGTCTTGTAAATGCGGGCCAAGATCTGCACACTGG
TATTTCGGTTTTTGGGGCCGCGGGCGGCGACGGGGCCCGTGCGTCCCAGCGCACATGTTCGGCGAGGCGG
GGCCTGCGAGCGCGGCCACCGAGAATCGGACGGGGGTAGTCTCAAGCTGGCCGGCCTGCTCTGGTGCCTG
GCCTCGCGCCGCCGTGTATCGCCCCGCCCTGGGCGGCAAGGCTGGCCCGGTCGGCACCAGTTGCGTGAGC
GGAAAGATGGCCGCTTCCCGGCCCTGCTGCAGGGAGCTCAAAATGGAGGACGCGGCGCTCGGGAGAGCGG
GCGGGTGAGTCACCCACACAAAGGAAAAGGGCCTTTCCGTCCTCAGCCGTCGCTTCATGTGACTCCACGG
AGTACCGGGCGCCGTCCAGGCACCTCGATTAGTTCTCGAGCTTTTGGAGTACGTCGTCTTTAGGTTGGGG
GGAGGGGTTTTATGCGATGGAGTTTCCCCACACTGAGTGGGTGGAGACTGAAGTTAGGCCAGCTTGGCAC
TTGATGTAATTCTCCTTGGAATTTGCCCTTTTTGAGTTTGGATCTTGGTTCATTCTCAAGCCTCAGACAG
TGGTTCAAAGTTTTTTTCTTCCATTTCAGGTGTCGTGAGGCTAGCACCGCCACCATGGATTTAGAGAAAA
ATTATCCGACTCCTCGGACCAGCAGGACAGGACATGGAGGAGTGAATCAGCTTGGGGGGGTTTTTGTGAA
TGGACGGCCACTCCCGGATGTAGTCCGCCAGAGGATAGTGGAACTTGCTCATCAAGGTGTCAGGCCCTGC
GACATCTCCAGGCAGCTTCGGGTCAGCCATGGTTGTGTCAGCAAAATTCTTGGCAGGTATTATGAGACAG
GAAGCATCAAGCCTGGGGTAATTGGAGGATCCAAACCAAAGGTCGCCACACCCAAAGTGGTGGAAAAAAT
CGCTGAATATAAACGCCAAAATCCCACCATGTTTGCCTGGGAGATCAGGGACCGGCTGCTGGCAGAGCGG
GTGTGTGACAATGACACCGTGCCTAGCGTCAGTTCCATCAACAGGATCATCCGGACAAAAGTACAGCAGC
CACCCAACCAACCAGTCCCAGCTTCCAGTCACAGCATAGGTATTCAGGAGTCTCCGGTGCCGAACGGCCA
CTCGCTTCCGGGCAGAGACTTCCTCCGGAAGCAGATGCGGGGAGACTTGTTCACACAGCAGCAGCTGGAG
GTGCTGGACCGCGTGTTTGAGAGGCAGCACTACTCAGACATCTTCACCACCACAGAGCCCATCAAGCCCG
AGCAGACCACAGAGTATTCAGCCATGGCCTCGCTGGCTGGTGGGCTGGACGACATGAAGGCCAATCTGGC
CAGCCCCACCCCTGCTGACATCGGGAGCAGTGTGCCAGGCCCGCAGTCCTACCCCATTGTGACAGGCCGT
GACTTGGCGAGCACGACCCTCCCCGGGTACCCTCCACACGTCCCCCCCGCTGGACAGGGCAGCTACTCAG
CACCGACGCTGACAGGGATGGTGCCTGGGAGTGAGTTTTCCGGGAGTCCCTACAGCCACCCTCAGTATTC
CTCGTACAACGACTCCTGGAGGTTCCCCAACCCGGGGCTGCTTGGCTCCCCCTACTATTATAGCGCTGCC
GCCCGAGGAGCCGCCCCACCTGCAGCCGCCACTGCCTATGACCGTCACTAGTAATGAACTAGTCCGTAAC
TTGAAAGTATTTCGATTTCTTGGCTTTATATATCTTGTGGAAAGGACGACGATTAACACGTTATCTATTT
AATACGCGTTAAGTCGACAATCAACCTCTGGATTACAAAATTTGTGAAAGATTGACTGGTATTCTTAACT
ATGTTGCTCCTTTTACGCTATGTGGATACGCTGCTTTAATGCCTTTGTATCATGCTATTGCTTCCCGTAT
GGCTTTCATTTTCTCCTCCTTGTATAAATCCTGGTTGCTGTCTCTTTATGAGGAGTTGTGGCCCGTTGTC
AGGCAACGTGGCGTGGTGTGCACTGTGTTTGCTGACGCAACCCCCACTGGTTGGGGCATTGCCACCACCT
GTCAGCTCCTTTCCGGGACTTTCGCTTTCCCCCTCCCTATTGCCACGGCGGAACTCATCGCCGCCTGCCT
TGCCCGCTGCTGGACAGGGGCTCGGCTGTTGGGCACTGACAATTCCGTGGTGTTGTCGGGGAAATCATCG
TCCTTTCCTTGGCTGCTCGCCTGTGTTGCCACCTGGATTCTGCGCGGGACGTCCTTCTGCTACGTCCCTT
CGGCCCTCAATCCAGCGGACCTTCCTTCCCGCGGCCTGCTGCCGGCTCTGCGGCCTCTTCCGCGTCTTCG
CCTTCGCCCTCAGACGAGTCGGATCTCCCTTTGGGCCGCCTCCCCGCGTCGACTTTAAGACCAATGACTT
ACAAGGCAGCTGTAGATCTTAGCCACTTTTTAAAAGAAAAGGGGGGACTGGAAGGGCTAATTCACTCCCA
ACGAAGACAAGATCTGCTTTTTGCTTGTACTGGGTCTCTCTGGTTAGACCAGATCTGAGCCTGGGAGCTC
TCTGGCTAACTAGGGAACCCACTGCTTAAGCCTCAATAAAGCTTGCCTTGAGTGCTTCAAGTAGTGTGTG
CCCGTCTGTTGTGTGACTCTGGTAACTAGAGATCCCTCAGACCCTTTTAGTCAGTGTGGAAAATCTCTAG
CAGTACGTATAGTAGTTCATGTCATCTTATTATTCAGTATTTATAACTTGCAAAGAAATGAATATCAGAG
AGTGAGAGGAACTTGTTTATTGCAGCTTATAATGGTTACAAATAAAGCAATAGCATCACAAATTTCACAA
ATAAAGCATTTTTTTCACTGCATTCTAGTTGTGGTTTGTCCAAACTCATCAATGTATCTTATCATGTCTG
GCTCTAGCTATCCCGCCCCTAACTCCGCCCATCCCGCCCCTAACTCCGCCCAGTTCCGCCCATTCTCCGC
CCCATGGCTGACTAATTTTTTTTATTTATGCAGAGGCCGAGGCCGCCTCGGCCTCTGAGCTATTCCAGAA
GTAGTGAGGAGGCTTTTTTGGAGGCCTAGGGACGTACCCAATTCGCCCTATAGTGAGTCGTATTACGCGC
GCTCACTGGCCGTCGTTTTACAACGTCGTGACTGGGAAAACCCTGGCGTTACCCAACTTAATCGCCTTGC
AGCACATCCCCCTTTCGCCAGCTGGCGTAATAGCGAAGAGGCCCGCACCGATCGCCCTTCCCAACAGTTG
CGCAGCCTGAATGGCGAATGGG
[124 nt withheld, positions 6743-6866]
C
[91 nt withheld, positions 6868-6958]
A
[49 nt withheld, positions 6960-7008]
CCTTTGACGTTGGAGTCCACGTTCTTT
[37 nt withheld, positions 7036-7072]
ACCCTATCTCGGTCTATTCTTTTGATTTATAAGGGATTTTGCCGATTTCGGCCTATTGGTTAAAAAATGA
GCTGATTTAACAAAAATTTAACGCGAATTTTAACAAAATATTAACGCTTACAATTTAGGTGGCACTTTTC
GGGGAAATGTGCGCGGAACCCCTATTTGTTTATTTTTCTAAATACATTCAAATATGTATCCGCTCATGAG
ACAATAACCCTGATAAATGCTTCAATAATATTGAAAAAGGAAGAGTATGAGTATTCAACATTTCCGTGTC
GCCCTTATTCCCTTTTTTGCGGCATTTTGCCTTCCTGTTTTTGCTCACCCAGAAACGCTGGTGAAAGTAA
AAGATGCTGAAGATCAGTTGGGTGCACGAGTGGGTTACATCGAACTGGATCTCAACAGCGGTAAGATCCT
TGAGAGTTTTCGCCCCGAAGAACGTTTTCCAATGATGAGCACTTTTAAAGTTCTGCTATGTGGCGCGGTA
TTATCCCGTATTGACGCCGGGCAAGAGCAACTCGGTCGCCGCATACACTATTCTCAGAATGACTTGGTTG
AGTACTCACCAGTCACAGAAAAGCATCTTACGGATGGCATGACAGTAAGAGAATTATGCAGTGCTGCCAT
AACCATGAGTGATAACACTGCGGCCAACTTACTTCTGACAACGATCGGAGGACCGAAGGAGCTAACCGCT
TTTTTGCACAACATGGGGGATCATGTAACTCGCCTTGATCGTTGGGAACCGGAGCTGAATGAAGCCATAC
CAAACGACGAGCGTGACACCACGATGCCTGTAGCAATGGCAACAACGTTGCGCAAACTATTAACTGGCGA
ACTACTTACTCTAGCTTCCCGGCAACAATTAATAGACTGGATGGAGGCGGATAAAGTTGCAGGACCACTT
CTGCGCTCGGCCCTTCCGGCTGGCTGGTTTATTGCTGATAAATCTGGAGCCGGTGAGCGTGGGTCTCGCG
GTATCATTGCAGCACTGGGGCCAGATGGTAAGCCCTCCCGTATCGTAGTTATCTACACGACGGGGAGTCA
GGCAACTATGGATGAACGAAATAGACAGATCGCTGAGATAGGTGCCTCACTGATTAAGCATTGGTAACTG
TCAGACCAAGTTTACTCATATATACTTTAGATTGATTTAAAACTTCATTTTTAATTTAAAAGGATCTAGG
TGAAGATCCTTTTTGATAATCTCATGACCAAAATCCCTTAACGTGAGTTTTCGTTCCACTGAGCGTCAGA
CCCCGTAGAAAAGATCAAAGGATCTTCTTGAGATCCTTTTTTTCTGCGCGTAATCTGCTGCTTGCAAACA
AAAAAACCACCGCTACCAGCGGTGGTTTGTTTGCCGGATCAAGAGCTACCAACTCTTTTTCCGAAGGTAA
CTGGCTTCAGCAGAGCGCAGATACCAAATACTGTTCTTCTAGTGTAGCCGTAGTTAGGCCACCACTTCAA
GAACTCTGTAGCACCGCCTACATACCTCGCTCTGCTAATCCTGTTACCAGTGGCTGCTGCCAGTGGCGAT
AAGTCGTGTCTTACCGGGTTGGACTCAAGACGATAGTTACCGGATAAGGCGCAGCGGTCGGGCTGAACGG
GGGGTTCGTGCACACAGCCCAGCTTGGAGCGAACGACCTACACCGAACTGAGATACCTACAGCGTGAGCT
ATGAGAAAGCGCCACGCTTCCCGAAGGGAGAAAGGCGGACAGGTATCCGGTAAGCGGCAGGGTCGGAACA
GGAGAGCGCACGAGGGAGCTTCCAGGGGGAAACGCCTGGTATCTTTATAGTCCTGTCGGGTTTCGCCACC
TCTGACTTGAGCGTCGATTTTTGTGATGCTCGTCAGGGGGGCGGAGCCTATGGAAAAACGCCAGCAACGC
GGCCTTTTTACGGTTCCTGGCCTTTTGCTGGCCTTTTGCTCACATGTTCTTTCCTGCGTTATCCCCTGAT
TCTGTGGATAACCGTATTACCGCCTTTGAGTGAGCTGATACCGCTCGCCGCAGCCGAACGACCGAGCGCA
GCGAGTCAGTGAGCGAGGAAGCGGAAGAGCGCCCAATACGCAAACCGCCTCTCCCCGCGCGTTGGCCGAT
TCATTAATGCAGCTGGCACGACAGGTTTCCCGACTGGAAAGCGGGCAGTGAGCGCAACGCAATTAATGTG
AGTTAGCTCACTCATTAGGCACCCCAGGCTTTACACTTTATGCTTCCGGCTCGTATGTTGTGTGGAATTG
TGAGCGGATAACAATTTCACACAGGAAACAGCTATGACCATGATTACGCCAAGCGCGCAATTAACCCTCA
CTAAAGGGAACAAAAGCTGGAGCTGCAAGC
Features (pLannotate 1.2.2; 31 found; start..end, strand, type, name):
      5..231     +  promoter       RSV promoter: Rous sarcoma virus enhancer/promoter
    232..412     +  LTR            5' LTR (truncated): truncated 5' long terminal repeat (LTR) from HIV-1
    459..584     +  misc_feature   HIV-1 Ψ: packaging signal of human immunodeficiency virus type 1
    568..931     +  CDS            HIV-1 gag (fragment): gag protein from human immunodeficiency virus 1; gag
   1077..1310    +  misc_feature   RRE: The Rev response element (RRE) of HIV-1 allows for Rev-dependent mRNA export from the nucleus to the cytoplasm.
   1687..1713    +  CDS            Rev (fragment): human immunodeficiency virus 1 (HIV-1) Rev protein; rev; enhances nuclear export of unspliced and incompletely spliced viral mRNAs
   1720..1743    +  promoter       SV40 promoter (fragment): SV40 early promoter
   1744..1815    +  promoter       SV40 promoter (fragment): SV40 enhancer and early promoter
   1839..1974    +  rep_origin     SV40 ori: SV40 origin of replication
   2020..2616    +  CDS            PuroR (fragment): puromycin N-acetyltransferase; pac from Streptomyces; confers resistance to puromycin
   2665..2782    +  misc_feature   cPPT/CTS: central polypurine tract and central termination sequence of HIV-1
   2847..2913    +  CDS            small t antigen (fragment): SV40 (simian virus 40) small t antigen
   2920..4098    +  promoter       EF-1α promoter: strong constitutive promoter for human elongation factor EF-1α
   4115..5158    +  CDS            PAX5 (fragment): PAX5_HUMAN - Experimental evidence at protein level: Swiss-Prot protein existence level 1. (Microbial infection) Plays an essential role in the maintenance of Epstein-Barr virus genome copy number within the host cell by promoting EBNA1/oriP-dependent binding and transcription (PubMed:31941781). Participates also in the inhibition of lytic EBV reactivation by modulating viral BZLF1 activity (PubMed:23678172). From Homo sapiens (Human).
   5174..5227    +  promoter       U6 promoter (fragment): RNA polymerase III promoter for human U6 snRNA
   5269..5857    +  misc_feature   WPRE: woodchuck hepatitis virus posttranscriptional regulatory element
   5908..5927    +  misc_feature   cPPT/CTS (fragment): central polypurine tract and central termination sequence of HIV-1
   5929..6162    +  LTR            3' LTR (ΔU3): self-inactivating 3' long terminal repeat (LTR) from HIV-1
   6240..6361    +  polyA_signal   SV40 poly(A) signal: SV40 polyadenylation signal
   6401..6536    +  rep_origin     SV40 ori: SV40 origin of replication
   6557..6575    -  promoter       T7 promoter: promoter for bacteriophage T7 RNA polymerase
   6583..6738    +  CDS            lacZα (fragment): LacZα fragment of β-galactosidase; lacZ fragment
   6743..7171    +  rep_origin     f1 ori (sequence partly withheld): f1 bacteriophage origin of replication; arrow indicates direction of (+) strand synthesis
   7224..7328    +  promoter       AmpR promoter: bla
   7329..8189    +  CDS            AmpR: β-lactamase; bla; confers resistance to ampicillin, carbenicillin, and related antibiotics
   8360..8948    +  rep_origin     ori: high-copy-number ColE1/pMB1/pBR322/pUC origin of replication
   9131..9223    +  CDS            lacI (fragment): lac repressor; lacI; The lac repressor binds to the lac operator to inhibit transcription in E. coli. This inhibition can be relieved by adding lactose or isopropyl-β-D-thiogalactopyranoside (IPTG).
   9236..9257    +  protein_bind   CAP binding site: CAP binding activates transcription in the presence of cAMP. E. coli catabolite activator protein
   9272..9302    +  promoter       lac promoter: promoter for the E. coli lac operon
   9310..9326    +  protein_bind   lac operator: The lac repressor binds to the lac operator to inhibit transcription in E. coli. This inhibition can be relieved by adding lactose or isopropyl-β-D-thiogalactopyranoside (IPTG). lac repressor encoded by lacI
   9371..9389    +  promoter       T3 promoter: promoter for bacteriophage T3 RNA polymerase
