[The description below was written by a language model from this plasmid's Addgene catalogue record and pLannotate feature annotations shown in this document.]
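Description:
TFORF0519 is a lentiviral mammalian expression plasmid built on the pLX_TRC317 backbone from the Broad Institute Genetic Perturbation Platform, carrying the human PAX5 transcription factor open reading frame together with a unique 24-bp barcode. In bacteria it is maintained as a high-copy plasmid through a ColE1/pUC-type origin and selected with ampicillin via the β-lactamase gene. An f1 origin and remnants of a lac/lacZα cloning region flanked by T7 and T3 promoters are also present in the backbone. The depositor warns that the plasmid can recombine, as is common for LTR-containing vectors.

The transfer cassette has a third-generation layout. An RSV promoter drives a truncated HIV-1 5' LTR, followed by the Ψ packaging signal with a gag fragment, the Rev response element, a cPPT/CTS and a self-inactivating ΔU3 3' LTR, with an SV40 polyadenylation signal downstream. Within the proviral region, an SV40 early promoter/origin segment sits upstream of the puromycin N-acetyltransferase gene, allowing selection of transduced cells. A separate EF-1α promoter drives PAX5, with a WPRE downstream to enhance transcript stability and expression. The annotated PAX5 match spans slightly less than the stated insert size. The depositor ties the ORF to a specific transcript isoform and notes that it was made by gene synthesis. The barcode is not annotated in the feature table. A short U6 promoter fragment lies between the ORF and the WPRE, and its role is not stated.

The construct belongs to a barcoded transcription factor ORF collection. The barcode allows each overexpressed factor to be identified in pooled screens, such as those examining directed cell differentiation.
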