Addgene plasmid #141629: TFORF0519
Purpose: Lentiviral vector for overexpressing the PAX5 transcription factor ORF with a unique 24-bp barcode. Barcodes facilitate identification of transcription factors in pooled screens.
Depositing lab: Feng Zhang. Depositing organization: Broad Institute. Publication: A transcription factor atlas of directed differentiation. Joung J, Ma S, Tay T, Geiger-Schuller KR, Kirchgatterer PC, Verdine VK, Guo B, Arias-Garcia MA, Allen WE, Singh A, Kuksenko O, Abudayyeh OO, Gootenberg JS, Fu Z, Macrae RK, Buenrostro JD, Regev A, Zhang F. Cell. 2023 Jan 5;186(1):209-229.e26. doi: 10.1016/j.cell.2022.11.026. PubMed 36608654.
Backbone
  Vector backbone: pLX_TRC317
  Backbone manufacturer: Broad Institute Genetic Perturbation Platform
  Backbone size w/o insert (bp): 8264
  Vector type: Mammalian Expression, Lentiviral
  Selectable markers: Puromycin
Growth in bacteria
  Bacterial resistance: Ampicillin, 100 μg/mL
  Growth temperature: 37°C
  Growth strain: NEB Stable
  Copy number: High Copy
Gene/Insert
  Gene/Insert name: PAX5
  Species: H. sapiens (human)
  Insert size (bp): 1148
  Entrez Gene: PAX5 (a.k.a. ALL3, BSAP, PAX-5)
  Promoter: EF1a
  Cloning method: Unknown
  Sequencing primers: 5′ GGGTGGAGACTGAAGTTAGGCCAG; 3′ CACATAGCGTAAAAGGAGCAACATAG
Terms and licenses: Academic/Nonprofit Terms; Industry Terms: Not Available to Industry
Depositor comments: NM_001280554,ENST00000414447 . The transcription factor ORF portion of this plasmid was synthesized by Genewiz. Please test multiple small colonies in case of plasmid recombination. To make this collection available in a timely manner, a portion of this collection was not fully sequenced by Addgene. If an Addgene verified full plasmid sequence is not available, please contact us prior to placing an order to request the full sequence.
How to cite: TFORF0519 was a gift from Feng Zhang (Addgene plasmid # 141629 ; http://n2t.net/addgene:141629 ; RRID:Addgene_141629)
