>Addgene plasmid #141629 | TFORF0519 | depositor partial sequence | sequence record 277024 | Insert
ACCGCCACCATGGATTTAGAGAAAAATTATCCGACTCCTCGGACCAGCAGGACAGGACATGGAGGAGTGA
ATCAGCTTGGGGGGGTTTTTGTGAATGGACGGCCACTCCCGGATGTAGTCCGCCAGAGGATAGTGGAACT
TGCTCATCAAGGTGTCAGGCCCTGCGACATCTCCAGGCAGCTTCGGGTCAGCCATGGTTGTGTCAGCAAA
ATTCTTGGCAGGTATTATGAGACAGGAAGCATCAAGCCTGGGGTAATTGGAGGATCCAAACCAAAGGTCG
CCACACCCAAAGTGGTGGAAAAAATCGCTGAATATAAACGCCAAAATCCCACCATGTTTGCCTGGGAGAT
CAGGGACCGGCTGCTGGCAGAGCGGGTGTGTGACAATGACACCGTGCCTAGCGTCAGTTCCATCAACAGG
ATCATCCGGACAAAAGTACAGCAGCCACCCAACCAACCAGTCCCAGCTTCCAGTCACAGCATAGGTATTC
AGGAGTCTCCGGTGCCGAACGGCCACTCGCTTCCGGGCAGAGACTTCCTCCGGAAGCAGATGCGGGGAGA
CTTGTTCACACAGCAGCAGCTGGAGGTGCTGGACCGCGTGTTTGAGAGGCAGCACTACTCAGACATCTTC
ACCACCACAGAGCCCATCAAGCCCGAGCAGACCACAGAGTATTCAGCCATGGCCTCGCTGGCTGGTGGGC
TGGACGACATGAAGGCCAATCTGGCCAGCCCCACCCCTGCTGACATCGGGAGCAGTGTGCCAGGCCCGCA
GTCCTACCCCATTGTGACAGGCCGTGACTTGGCGAGCACGACCCTCCCCGGGTACCCTCCACACGTCCCC
CCCGCTGGACAGGGCAGCTACTCAGCACCGACGCTGACAGGGATGGTGCCTGGGAGTGAGTTTTCCGGGA
GTCCCTACAGCCACCCTCAGTATTCCTCGTACAACGACTCCTGGAGGTTCCCCAACCCGGGGCTGCTTGG
CTCCCCCTACTATTATAGCGCTGCCGCCCGAGGAGCCGCCCCACCTGCAGCCGCCACTGCCTATGACCGT
CACTAGTAATGAACTAGTCCGTAACTTGAAAGTATTTCGATTTCTTGGCTTTATATATCTTGTGGAAAGG
ACGACGATTAACACGTTATCTATTTAAT
