>Addgene plasmid #141629 | TFORF0519 | depositor partial sequence | sequence record 277025 | Barcode
CGATTAACACGTTATCTATTTAAT
